Addgene plasmid #135190: pBDK
Purpose: Integration and excision of kanamycin cassette for the E. coli genome via CreI, SceI, and lamba Red system. Contains SacB selection
Depositing lab: Hongqing Fang. Depositing organization: East China University of Science and Technology. Publication: An electroporation-free method based on Red recombineering for markerless deletion and genomic replacement in the Escherichia coli DH1 genome. Wei Y, Deng P, Mohsin A, Yang Y, Zhou H, Guo M, Fang H. PLoS One. 2017 Oct 24;12(10):e0186891. doi: 10.1371/journal.pone.0186891. eCollection 2017. PubMed 29065183.
Backbone
  Vector backbone: N/A
  Modifications to backbone: SacB selection cassette, p15A Ori
  Vector type: Bacterial Expression, Synthetic Biology
Growth in bacteria
  Bacterial resistance: Kanamycin, 50 μg/mL
  Growth temperature: 37°C
  Growth strain: DH5alpha
  Copy number: Unknown
Gene/Insert
  Gene/Insert name: KanR
  Species: Synthetic
  Promoter: cat
  Cloning method: Unknown
  Sequencing primers: 5′ M13 F or T7 F; 3′ M13 R or T7 R
Terms and licenses: Academic/Nonprofit Terms; Industry Terms: Not Available to Industry
Depositor comments: Contains two multiple cloning sites for insertion of homologous regions for targeted deletion via lamba red system in E. coli. Contains I-CreI flanking the Kan cassette outside of the flanking multiple cloning sites for excision of homologous regions and Kan marker from the plasmid. Contains I-SceI sites flanking the Kan cassette to allow for excision of the Kan cassette after integration into the E. coli genome for markerless deletion.
How to cite: pBDK was a gift from Hongqing Fang (Addgene plasmid # 135190 ; http://n2t.net/addgene:135190 ; RRID:Addgene_135190)
