[The description below was written by a language model from this plasmid's Addgene catalogue record and pLannotate feature annotations shown in this document.]
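Description:
pBDK is a 4.6 kb bacterial donor plasmid built for markerless deletion and genomic replacement in Escherichia coli by lambda Red recombineering combined with homing-endonuclease cleavage. No parental backbone is recorded. The plasmid replicates from a medium-copy p15A origin, which is compatible with ColE1-type plasmids, and is selected with kanamycin. The annotated sequence shows a complete KanR gene (aph(3')-Ia aminoglycoside phosphotransferase), with a cat promoter, which the record names as the insert's promoter, and a T7 promoter lying upstream. Downstream of KanR is the Bacillus subtilis sacB gene with its sacR promoter and control region. sacB encodes levansucrase, a standard sucrose-sensitivity counterselection marker. The remaining hits (short fragments of RSF and ColE1 origins, IS1, lacZα, TcR, an AmpR promoter and a CMV intron) appear to be cloning remnants or chance matches rather than functional parts.

According to the depositor, two multiple cloning sites flank the kanamycin cassette and accept homology arms for the chosen chromosomal target. I-CreI sites sit outside these cloning sites, so cleavage releases a linear arm–Kan–arm fragment from the plasmid inside the cell. This fragment serves as the Red recombination substrate, consistent with the electroporation-free approach of the associated publication. I-SceI sites immediately flank the Kan cassette, so the marker can be excised after integration to leave a markerless deletion. The endonuclease sites and cloning sites are not annotated in the feature table, and the record does not specify exactly how sacB counterselection is applied. The Red functions and endonucleases are not annotated on this plasmid and would presumably be supplied from elsewhere.
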