Features (pLannotate 1.2.2; 14 found; start..end, strand, type, name):
    630..685     +  rep_origin     RSF ori (fragment): Plasmids containing the RSF 1030 origin of replication can be propagated in E. coli cells that contain additional plasmids with compatible origins.
    804..947     -  mobile_element IS1 (fragment): prokaryotic transposable element IS1
   1068..1158    +  promoter       cat promoter: promoter of the E. coli cat gene encoding chloramphenicol acetyltransferase
   1165..1183    +  promoter       T7 promoter: promoter for bacteriophage T7 RNA polymerase
   1185..1202    -  CDS            lacZα (fragment): LacZα fragment of β-galactosidase; lacZ fragment
   1299..1396    -  rep_origin     ori (fragment): high-copy-number ColE1/pMB1/pBR322/pUC origin of replication
   1518..2333    +  CDS            KanR: aminoglycoside phosphotransferase; aph(3')-Ia; confers resistance to kanamycin in bacteria or G418 (Geneticin®) in eukaryotes
   2342..2399    -  promoter       AmpR promoter (fragment): bla
   2444..2463    -  intron         CMV intron (fragment): modified intron A from human cytomegalovirus (CMV)
   2561..2865    +  promoter       sacB promoter (fragment): sacR; sacB promoter and control region
   2866..4284    +  CDS            sacB: SACB_BACSU - Experimental evidence at protein level: Swiss-Prot protein existence level 1. From Bacillus subtilis (strain 168).
   4389..4410    +  protein_bind   CAP binding site: CAP binding activates transcription in the presence of cAMP. E. coli catabolite activator protein
   4425..4489    +  CDS            TcR (fragment): tetracycline efflux protein; tet; confers resistance to tetracycline
   4601..542     +  rep_origin     p15A ori (across the origin): Plasmids containing the medium-copy-number p15A origin of replication can be propagated in E. coli cells that contain a second plasmid with the ColE1 origin.
>Addgene plasmid #135190 | pBDK | addgene full sequence | sequence record 273774 | Addgene NGS Result
GATCGTTTTGGTCTGCGCGTAATCTCTTGCTCTGAAAACGAAAAAACCGCCTTGCAGGGCGGTTTTTCGA
AGGTTCTCTGAGCTACCAACTCTTTGAACCGAGGTAACTGGCTTGGAGGAGCGCAGTCACCAAAACTTGT
CCTTTCAGTTTAGCCTTAACCGGCGCATGACTTCAAGACTAACTCCTCTAAATCAATTACCAGTGGCTGC
TGCCAGTGGTGCTTTTGCATGTCTTTCCGGGTTGGACTCAAGACGATAGTTACCGGATAAGGCGCAGCGG
TCGGACTGAACGGGGGGTTCGTGCATACAGTCCAGCTTGGAGCGAACTGCCTACCCGGAACTGAGTGTCA
GGCGTGGAATGAGACAAACGCGGCCATAACAGCGGAATGACACCGGTAAACCGAAAGGCAGGAACAGGAG
AGCGCACGAGGGAGCCGCCAGGGGGAAACGCCTGGTATCTTTATAGTCCTGTCGGGTTTCGCCACCACTG
ATTTGAGCGTCAGATTTCGTGATGCTTGTCAGGGGGGCGGAGCCTATGGAAAAACGGCTTTGCCGCGGCC
CTCTCACTTCCCTGTTAAGTATCTTCCTGGCATCTTCCAGGAAATCTCCGCCCCGTTCGTAAGCCATTTC
CGCTCGCCGCAGTCGAACGACCGAGCGTAGCGAGTCAGTGAGCGAGGAAGCGGAATATATCCTGTATCAC
ATATTCTGCTGACGCACCGGTGCAGCCTTTTTTCTCCTGCCACATGAAGCACTTCACTGACACCCTCATC
AGTGCCAACATAGTAAGCCAGTATACACTCCGCTAGCGCTGATGTCCGGCGGTGCTTTTGCCGTTACGCA
CCACCCCGTCAGTAGCTGAACAGGAGGGACAGCTGATAGAAACAGAAGCCACTGGAGCACCTCAAAAACA
CCATCATACACTAAATCAGTAAGTTGGCAGCATCACCCGACGCACTTTGCGCCGAATAAATACCTGTGAC
GGAAGATCACTTCGCAGAATAAATAAATCCTGGTGTCCCTGTTGATACCGGGAAGCCCTGGGCCAACTTT
TGGCGAAAATGAGACGTTGATCGGCACGTAAGAGGTTCCAACTTTCACCATAATGAAATAAGATCACTAC
CGGGCGTATTTTTTGAGTTATCGAGATTTTCAGGAGCTAGATCTTAATACGACTCACTATAGGGTGTAAA
ACGACGGCCAGTCAAAACGTCGTGAGACAGTTTGGTAAGCTTGGTACCCAATTGGAGCTCACTAGTGAAT
TCGTAGCACACGAGGTCTCTTAGGGATAACAGGGTAATGAGTTGGTAGCTCTTGATCCGGCAAACAAACC
ACCGCTGGTAGCGGTGGTTTTTTTGTTTGCAAGCAGCAGATTACGCGCAGAAAAAAAGGATCTCAAGAAG
ATCCTTTGATCTTTTCTACGGGGTCTGACGCTCAGTGGAACGAAAACTCACGTTAAGGGATTTTGGTCAT
GAACAATAAAACTGTCTGCTTACATAAACAGTAATACAAGGGGTGTTATGAGCCATATTCAACGGGAAAC
GTCTTGCTCTAGGCCGCGATTAAATTCCAACATGGATGCTGATTTATATGGGTATAAATGGGCTCGCGAT
AATGTCGGGCAATCAGGTGCGACAATCTATCGATTGTATGGGAAGCCCGATGCGCCAGAGTTGTTTCTGA
AACATGGCAAAGGTAGCGTTGCCAATGATGTTACAGATGAGATGGTCAGACTAAACTGGCTGACGGAATT
TATGCCTCTTCCGACCATCAAGCATTTTATCCGTACTCCTGATGATGCATGGTTACTCACCACTGCGATC
CCCGGGAAAACAGCATTCCAGGTATTAGAAGAATATCCTGATTCAGGTGAAAATATTGTTGATGCGCTGG
CAGTGTTCCTGCGCCGGTTGCATTCGATTCCTGTTTGTAATTGTCCTTTTAACAGCGATCGCGTATTTCG
TCTCGCTCAGGCGCAATCACGAATGAATAACGGTTTGGTTGATGCGAGTGATTTTGATGACGAGCGTAAT
GGCTGGCCTGTTGAACAAGTCTGGAAAGAAATGCATAAACTTTTGCCATTCTCACCGGATTCAGTCGTCA
CTCATGGTGATTTCTCACTTGATAACCTTATTTTTGACGAGGGGAAATTAATAGGTTGTATTGATGTTGG
ACGAGTCGGAATCGCAGACCGATACCAGGATCTTGCCATCCTATGGAACTGCCTCGGTGAGTTTTCTCCT
TCATTACAGAAACGGCTTTTTCAAAAATATGGTATTGATAATCCTGATATGAATAAATTGCAGTTTCATT
TGATGCTCGATGAGTTTTTCTAAGAATTAATTCATGAGCGGATACATATTTGAATGTATTTAGAAAAATA
AACAAATAGGGGTTCCGCGCACATTTCCCCGAAAAGTGCCACCTGTAGGGATAACAGGGTAATTCTCCCT
ATAGTGAGTCGTAGGATCCCCATGGCTGCAGGCATGCCTCGAGACCAAACTGTCTCACGACGTTTTGGGT
CATAGCTGTTTCCTGCCGCTGAGCAATAACTAGCGTCGACTAGTTCTTTAGGCCCGTAGTCTGCAAATCC
TTTTATGATTTTCTATCAAACAAAAGAGGAAAATAGACCAGTTGCAATCCAAACGAGAGTCTAATAGAAT
GAGGTCGAAAAGTAAATCGCGCGGGTTTGTTACTGATAAAGCAGGCAAGACCTAAAATGTGTAAAGGGCA
AAGTGTATACTTTGGCGTCACCCCTTACATATTTTAGGTCTTTTTTTATTGTGCGTAACTAACTTGCCAT
CTTCAAACAGGAGGGCTGGAAGAAGCAGACCGCTAACACAGTACATAAAAAAGGAGACATGAACGATGAA
CATCAAAAAGTTTGCAAAACAAGCAACAGTATTAACCTTTACTACCGCACTGCTGGCAGGAGGCGCAACT
CAAGCGTTTGCGAAAGAAACGAACCAAAAGCCATATAAGGAAACATACGGCATTTCCCATATTACACGCC
ATGATATGCTGCAAATCCCTGAACAGCAAAAAAATGAAAAATATCAAGTTCCTGAATTTGATTCGTCCAC
AATTAAAAATATCTCTTCTGCAAAAGGCCTGGACGTTTGGGACAGCTGGCCATTACAAAACGCTGACGGC
ACTGTCGCAAACTATCACGGCTACCACATCGTCTTTGCATTAGCCGGAGATCCTAAAAATGCGGATGACA
CATCGATTTACATGTTCTATCAAAAAGTCGGCGAAACTTCTATTGACAGCTGGAAAAACGCTGGCCGCGT
CTTTAAAGACAGCGACAAATTCGATGCAAATGATTCTATCCTAAAAGACCAAACACAAGAATGGTCAGGT
TCAGCCACATTTACATCTGACGGAAAAATCCGTTTATTCTACACTGATTTCTCCGGTAAACATTACGGCA
AACAAACACTGACAACTGCACAAGTTAACGTATCAGCATCAGACAGCTCTTTGAACATCAACGGTGTAGA
GGATTATAAATCAATCTTTGACGGTGACGGAAAAACGTATCAAAATGTACAGCAGTTCATCGATGAAGGC
AACTACAGCTCAGGCGACAACCATACGCTGAGAGATCCTCACTACGTAGAAGATAAAGGCCACAAATACT
TAGTATTTGAAGCAAACACTGGAACTGAAGATGGCTACCAAGGCGAAGAATCTTTATTTAACAAAGCATA
CTATGGCAAAAGCACATCATTCTTCCGTCAAGAAAGTCAAAAACTTCTGCAAAGCGATAAAAAACGCACG
GCTGAGTTAGCAAACGGCGCTCTCGGTATGATTGAGCTAAACGATGATTACACACTGAAAAAAGTGATGA
AACCGCTGATTGCATCTAACACAGTAACAGATGAAATTGAACGCGCGAACGTCTTTAAAATGAACGGCAA
ATGGTACCTGTTCACTGACTCCCGCGGATCAAAAATGACGATTGACGGCATTACGTCTAACGATATTTAC
ATGCTTGGTTATGTTTCTAATTCTTTAACTGGCCCATACAAGCCGCTGAACAAAACTGGCCTTGTGTTAA
AAATGGATCTTGATCCTAACGATGTAACCTTTACTTACTCACACTTCGCTGTACCTCAAGCGAAAGGAAA
CAATGTCGTGATTACAAGCTATATGACAAACAGAGGATTCTACGCAGACAAACAATCAACGTTTGCGCCT
AGCTTCCTGCTGAACATCAAAGGCAAGAAAACATCTGTTGTCAAAGACAGCATCCTTGAACAAGGACAAT
TAACAGTTAACAAATAAAAACGCAAAAGAAAATGCCGATATCCTATTGGCATTTTCTTTTATTTCTTATC
AACATAAAGGTGAATCCCATAGAAAGCGGGCAGTGAGCGCAACGCAATTAATGTAAGTTAGCTCACTCAT
TAGGCACCGGGATCTCGACCGATGCCCTTGAGAGCCTTCAACCCAGTCAGCTCCTTCCGGTGGGCGCGGG
GCATGACTAACATGAGAATTACAACTTATATCGTATGGGGCTGACTTCAGGTGCTACATTTGAAGAGATA
AATTGCACTGAAATCTAGAAATATTTTATCTGATTAATAAGATGATCTTCTTGA
